>Addgene plasmid #233650 | pPYL-ABI | addgene full sequence | sequence record 468154 | Addgene NGS Result
GACGGATCGGGAGATCTCCCGATCCCCTATGGTGCACTCTCAGTACAATCTGCTCTGATGCCGCATAGTT
AAGCCAGTATCTGCTCCCTGCTTGTGTGTTGGAGGTCGCTGAGTAGTGCGCGAGCAAAATTTAAGCTACA
ACAAGGCAAGGCTTGACCGACAATTGCATGAAGAATCTGCTTAGGGTTAGGCGTTTTGCGCTGCTTCGCG
ATGTACGGGCCAGATATACGCGTTGACATTGATTATTGACTAGTTATTAATAGTAATCAATTACGGGGTC
ATTAGTTCATAGCCCATATATGGAGTTCCGCGTTACATAACTTACGGTAAATGGCCCGCCTGGCTGACCG
CCCAACGACCCCCGCCCATTGACGTCAATAATGACGTATGTTCCCATAGTAACGCCAATAGGGACTTTCC
ATTGACGTCAATGGGTGGAGTATTTACGGTAAACTGCCCACTTGGCAGTACATCAAGTGTATCATATGCC
AAGTACGCCCCCTATTGACGTCAATGACGGTAAATGGCCCGCCTGGCATTATGCCCAGTACATGACCTTA
TGGGACTTTCCTACTTGGCAGTACATCTACGTATTAGTCATCGCTATTACCATGGTGATGCGGTTTTGGC
AGTACATCAATGGGCGTGGATAGCGGTTTGACTCACGGGGATTTCCAAGTCTCCACCCCATTGACGTCAA
TGGGAGTTTGTTTTGGCACCAAAATCAACGGGACTTTCCAAAATGTCGTAACAACTCCGCCCCATTGACG
CAAATGGGCGGTAGGCGTGTACGGTGGGAGGTCTATATAAGCAGAGCTCTCTGGCTAACTAGAGAACCCA
CTGCTTACTGGCTTATCGAAATTAATACGACTCACTATAGGGAGACCCAAGCTGGCTAGCGTTTAAACTT
ACCACCATGGGTCGGAACAGCGCCATCGCCGCGGGCGTGTGCGGTGCCCTCTTCATAGGGTACTGCATCT
ACTTTGACCGCAAAAGACGAAGTGACCCCAACTTCGGATCCGGAGCAAGTGGAATGGTGAGCAAGGGCGA
GGAGGATAACATGGCCATCATCAAGGAGTTCATGCGCTTCAAGGTGCACATGGAGGGCTCCGTGAACGGC
CACGAGTTCGAGATCGAGGGCGAGGGCGAGGGCCGCCCCTACGAGGGCACCCAGACCGCCAAGCTGAAGG
TGACCAAGGGTGGCCCCCTGCCCTTCGCCTGGGACATCCTGTCCCCTCAGTTCATGTACGGCTCCAAGGC
CTACGTGAAGCACCCCGCCGACATCCCCGACTACTTGAAGCTGTCCTTCCCCGAGGGCTTCAAGTGGGAG
CGCGTGATGAACTTCGAGGACGGCGGCGTGGTGACCGTGACCCAGGACTCCTCCCTGCAGGACGGCGAGT
TCATCTACAAGGTGAAGCTGCGCGGCACCAACTTCCCCTCCGACGGCCCCGTAATGCAGAAGAAGACCAT
GGGCTGGGAGGCCTCCTCCGAGCGGATGTACCCCGAGGACGGCGCCCTGAAGGGCGAGATCAAGCAGAGG
CTGAAGCTGAAGGACGGCGGCCACTACGACGCTGAGGTCAAGACCACCTACAAGGCCAAGAAGCCCGTGC
AGCTGCCCGGCGCCTACAACGTCAACATCAAGTTGGACATCACCTCCCACAACGAGGACTACACCATCGT
GGAACAGTACGAACGCGCCGAGGGCCGCCACTCCACCGGCGGCATGGACGAACTGTACAAGAGCGCAGGA
GGACCAACTCAAGACGAATTCACCCAACTCTCCCAATCAATCGCCGAGTTCCACACGTACCAACTCGGTA
ACGGCCGTTGCTCATCTCTCCTAGCTCAGCGAATCCACGCGCCGCCGGAAACAGTATGGTCCGTGGTGAG
ACGTTTCGATAGGCCACAGATTTACAAACACTTCATCAAAAGCTGTAACGTGAGTGAAGATTTCGAGATG
CGAGTGGGATGCACGCGCGACGTGAACGTGATAAGTGGATTACCGGCGAATACGTCTCGAGAGAGATTAG
ATCTGTTGGACGATGATCGGAGAGTGACTGGGTTTAGTATAACCGGTGGTGAACATAGGCTGAGGAATTA
TAAATCGGTTACGACGGTTCATAGATTTGAGAAAGAAGAAGAAGAAGAAAGGATCTGGACCGTTGTTTTG
GAATCTTATGTTGTTGATGTACCGGAAGGTAATTCGGAGGAAGATACGAGATTGTTTGCTGATACGGTTA
TTAGATTGAATCTTCAGAAACTTGCTTCGATCACTGAAGCTATGAACGGCTCTGGTGCCACAAACTTCTC
TCTGCTAAAGCAAGCAGGTGATGTTGAAGAAAACCCCGGGCCTGGCGGTTCTATGGTGAGCAAGGGCGAG
GAGCTGTTCACCGGGGTGGTGCCCATCCTGGTCGAGCTGGACGGCGACGTAAACGGCCACAAGTTCAGCG
TGTCCGGCGAGGGCGAGGGCGATGCCACCTACGGCAAGCTGACCCTGAAGTTCATCTGCACCACCGGCAA
GCTGCCCGTGCCCTGGCCCACCCTCGTGACCACCCTGACCTACGGCGTGCAGTGCTTCAGCCGCTACCCC
GACCACATGAAGCAGCACGACTTCTTCAAGTCCGCCATGCCCGAAGGCTACGTCCAGGAGCGCACCATCT
TCTTCAAGGACGACGGCAACTACAAGACCCGCGCCGAGGTGAAGTTCGAGGGCGACACCCTGGTGAACCG
CATCGAGCTGAAGGGCATCGACTTCAAGGAGGACGGCAACATCCTGGGGCACAAGCTGGAGTACAACTAC
AACAGCCACAACGTCTATATCATGGCCGACAAGCAGAAGAACGGCATCAAGGTGAACTTCAAGATCCGCC
ACAACATCGAGGACGGCAGCGTGCAGCTCGCCGACCACTACCAGCAGAACACCCCCATCGGCGACGGCCC
CGTGCTGCTGCCCGACAACCACTACCTGAGCACCCAGTCCGCCCTGAGCAAAGACCCCAACGAGAAGCGC
GATCACATGGTCCTGCTGGAGTTCGTGACCGCCGCCGGGATCACTCTCGGCATGGACGAGCTGTACAAGA
GCGCAGGAGGAACGCGTGTGCCTTTGTATGGTTTTACTTCGATTTGTGGAAGAAGACCTGAGATGGAAGC
TGCTGTTTCGACTATACCAAGATTCCTTCAATCTTCCTCTGGTTCGATGTTAGATGGTCGGTTTGATCCT
CAATCCGCCGCTCATTTCTTCGGTGTTTACGACGGCCATGGCGGTTCTCAGGTAGCGAACTATTGTAGAG
AGAGGATGCATTTGGCTTTGGCGGAGGAGATAGCTAAGGAGAAACCGATGCTCTGCGATGGTGATACGTG
GCTGGAGAAGTGGAAGAAAGCTCTTTTCAACTCGTTCCTGAGAGTTGACTCGGAGATTGAGTCAGTTGCG
CCGGAGACGGTTGGGTCAACGTCGGTGGTTGCCGTTGTTTTCCCGTCTCACATCTTCGTCGCTAACTGCG
GTGACTCTAGAGCCGTTCTTTGCCGCGGCAAAACTGCACTTCCATTATCCGTTGACCATAAACCGGATAG
AGAAGATGAAGCTGCGAGGATTGAAGCCGCAGGAGGGAAAGTGATTCAGTGGAATGGAGCTCGTGTTTTC
GGTGTTCTCGCCATGTCGAGATCCATTGGCGATAGATACTTGAAACCATCCATCATTCCTGATCCGGAAG
TGACGGCTGTGAAGAGAGTAAAAGAAGATGATTGTCTGATTTTGGCGAGTGACGGGGTTTGGGATGTAAT
GACGGATGAAGAAGCGTGTGAGATGGCAAGGAAGCGGATTCTCTTGTGGCACAAGAAAAACGCGGTGGCT
GGGGATGCATCGTTGCTCGCGGATGAGCGGAGAAAGGAAGGGAAAGATCCTGCGGCGATGTCCGCGGCTG
AGTATTTGTCAAAGCTGGCGATACAGAGAGGAAGCAAAGACAACATAAGTGTGGTGGTGGTTGATTTGAA
GTAGTCTAGAGGGCCCGTTTAAACCCGCTGATCAGCCTCGACTGTGCCTTCTAGTTGCCAGCCATCTGTT
GTTTGCCCCTCCCCCGTGCCTTCCTTGACCCTGGAAGGTGCCACTCCCACTGTCCTTTCCTAATAAAATG
AGGAAATTGCATCGCATTGTCTGAGTAGGTGTCATTCTATTCTGGGGGGTGGGGTGGGGCAGGACAGCAA
GGGGGAGGATTGGGAAGACAATAGCAGGCATGCTGGGGATGCGGTGGGCTCTATGGCTTCTGAGGCGGAA
AGAACCAGCTGGGGCTCTAGGGGGTATCCCC
[124 nt withheld, positions 4302-4425]
C
[91 nt withheld, positions 4427-4517]
AGGGTGATGGTTCACGTACCTAGAAGTTCCTATTCCGAAGTTCCTATTCTCTAGAAAGTATAGGAACTTC
CTTGGCCAAAAAGCCTGAACTCACCGCGACGTCTGTCGAGAAGTTTCTGATCGAAAAGTTCGACAGCGTC
TCCGACCTGATGCAGCTCTCGGAGGGCGAAGAATCTCGTGCTTTCAGCTTCGATGTAGGAGGGCGTGGAT
ATGTCCTGCGGGTAAATAGCTGCGCCGATGGTTTCTACAAAGATCGTTATGTTTATCGGCACTTTGCATC
GGCCGCGCTCCCGATTCCGGAAGTGCTTGACATTGGGGAATTCAGCGAGAGCCTGACCTATTGCATCTCC
CGCCGTGCACAGGGTGTCACGTTGCAAGACCTGCCTGAAACCGAACTGCCCGCTGTTCTGCAGCCGGTCG
CGGAGGCCATGGATGCGATCGCTGCGGCCGATCTTAGCCAGACGAGCGGGTTCGGCCCATTCGGACCGCA
AGGAATCGGTCAATACACTACATGGCGTGATTTCATATGCGCGATTGCTGATCCCCATGTGTATCACTGG
CAAACTGTGATGGACGACACCGTCAGTGCGTCCGTCGCGCAGGCTCTCGATGAGCTGATGCTTTGGGCCG
AGGACTGCCCCGAAGTCCGGCACCTCGTGCACGCGGATTTCGGCTCCAACAATGTCCTGACGGACAATGG
CCGCATAACAGCGGTCATTGACTGGAGCGAGGCGATGTTCGGGGATTCCCAATACGAGGTCGCCAACATC
TTCTTCTGGAGGCCGTGGTTGGCTTGTATGGAGCAGCAGACGCGCTACTTCGAGCGGAGGCATCCGGAGC
TTGCAGGATCGCCGCGGCTCCGGGCGTATATGCTCCGCATTGGTCTTGACCAACTCTATCAGAGCTTGGT
TGACGGCAATTTCGATGATGCAGCTTGGGCGCAGGGTCGATGCGACGCAATCGTCCGATCCGGAGCCGGG
ACTGTCGGGCGTACACAAATCGCCCGCAGAAGCGCGGCCGTCTGGACCGATGGCTGTGTAGAAGTACTCG
CCGATAGTGGAAACCGACGCCCCAGCACTCGTCCGAGGGCAAAGGAATAGCACGTACTACGAGATTTCGA
TTCCACCGCCGCCTTCTATGAAAGGTTGGGCTTCGGAATCGTTTTCCGGGACGCCGGCTGGATGATCCTC
CAGCGCGGGGATCTCATGCTGGAGTTCTTCGCCCACCCCAACTTGTTTATTGCAGCTTATAATGGTTACA
AATAAAGCAATAGCATCACAAATTTCACAAATAAAGCATTTTTTTCACTGCATTCTAGTTGTGGTTTGTC
CAAACTCATCAATGTATCTTATCATGTCTGTATACCGTCGACCTCTAGCTAGAGCTTGGCGTAATCATGG
TCATAGCTGTTTCCTGTGTGAAATTGTTATCCGCTCACAATTCCACACAACATACGAGCCGGAAGCATAA
AGTGTAAAGCCTGGGGTGCCTAATGAGTGAGCTAACTCACATTAATTGCGTTGCGCTCACTGCCCGCTTT
CCAGTCGGGAAACCTGTCGTGCCAGCTGCATTAATGAATCGGCCAACGCGCGGGGAGAGGCGGTTTGCGT
ATTGGGCGCTCTTCCGCTTCCTCGCTCACTGACTCGCTGCGCTCGGTCGTTCGGCTGCGGCGAGCGGTAT
CAGCTCACTCAAAGGCGGTAATACGGTTATCCACAGAATCAGGGGATAACGCAGGAAAGAACATGTGAGC
AAAAGGCCAGCAAAAGGCCAGGAACCGTAAAAAGGCCGCGTTGCTGGCGTTTTTCCATAGGCTCCGCCCC
CCTGACGAGCATCACAAAAATCGACGCTCAAGTCAGAGGTGGCGAAACCCGACAGGACTATAAAGATACC
AGGCGTTTCCCCCTGGAAGCTCCCTCGTGCGCTCTCCTGTTCCGACCCTGCCGCTTACCGGATACCTGTC
CGCCTTTCTCCCTTCGGGAAGCGTGGCGCTTTCTCATAGCTCACGCTGTAGGTATCTCAGTTCGGTGTAG
GTCGTTCGCTCCAAGCTGGGCTGTGTGCACGAACCCCCCGTTCAGCCCGACCGCTGCGCCTTATCCGGTA
ACTATCGTCTTGAGTCCAACCCGGTAAGACACGACTTATCGCCACTGGCAGCAGCCACTGGTAACAGGAT
TAGCAGAGCGAGGTATGTAGGCGGTGCTACAGAGTTCTTGAAGTGGTGGCCTAACTACGGCTACACTAGA
AGAACAGTATTTGGTATCTGCGCTCTGCTGAAGCCAGTTACCTTCGGAAAAAGAGTTGGTAGCTCTTGAT
CCGGCAAACAAACCACCGCTGGTAGCGGTGGTTTTTTTGTTTGCAAGCAGCAGATTACGCGCAGAAAAAA
AGGATCTCAAGAAGATCCTTTGATCTTTTCTACGGGGTCTGACGCTCAGTGGAACGAAAACTCACGTTAA
GGGATTTTGGTCATGAGATTATCAAAAAGGATCTTCACCTAGATCCTTTTAAATTAAAAATGAAGTTTTA
AATCAATCTAAAGTATATATGAGTAAACTTGGTCTGACAGTTACCAATGCTTAATCAGTGAGGCACCTAT
CTCAGCGATCTGTCTATTTCGTTCATCCATAGTTGCCTGACTCCCCGTCGTGTAGATAACTACGATACGG
GAGGGCTTACCATCTGGCCCCAGTGCTGCAATGATACCGCGAGACCCACGCTCACCGGCTCCAGATTTAT
CAGCAATAAACCAGCCAGCCGGAAGGGCCGAGCGCAGAAGTGGTCCTGCAACTTTATCCGCCTCCATCCA
GTCTATTAATTGTTGCCGGGAAGCTAGAGTAAGTAGTTCGCCAGTTAATAGTTTGCGCAACGTTGTTGCC
ATTGCTACAGGCATCGTGGTGTCACGCTCGTCGTTTGGTATGGCTTCATTCAGCTCCGGTTCCCAACGAT
CAAGGCGAGTTACATGATCCCCCATGTTGTGCAAAAAAGCGGTTAGCTCCTTCGGTCCTCCGATCGTTGT
CAGAAGTAAGTTGGCCGCAGTGTTATCACTCATGGTTATGGCAGCACTGCATAATTCTCTTACTGTCATG
CCATCCGTAAGATGCTTTTCTGTGACTGGTGAGTACTCAACCAAGTCATTCTGAGAATAGTGTATGCGGC
GACCGAGTTGCTCTTGCCCGGCGTCAATACGGGATAATACCGCGCCACATAGCAGAACTTTAAAAGTGCT
CATCATTGGAAAACGTTCTTCGGGGCGAAAACTCTCAAGGATCTTACCGCTGTTGAGATCCAGTTCGATG
TAACCCACTCGTGCACCCAACTGATCTTCAGCATCTTTTACTTTCACCAGCGTTTCTGGGTGAGCAAAAA
CAGGAAGGCAAAATGCCGCAAAAAAGGGAATAAGGGCGACACGGAAATGTTGAATACTCATACTCTTCCT
TTTTCAATATTATTGAAGCATTTATCAGGGTTATTGTCTCATGAGCGGATACATATTTGAATGTATTTAG
AAAAATAAACAAATAGGGGTTCCGCGCACATTTCCCCGAAAAGTGCCACCTGACGTC
Features (pLannotate 1.2.2; 24 found; start..end, strand, type, name):
     28..80      -  misc_feature   bom (fragment): basis of mobility region from pBR322
    235..614     +  enhancer       CMV enhancer: human cytomegalovirus immediate early enhancer
    615..818     +  promoter       CMV promoter: human cytomegalovirus (CMV) immediate early promoter
    814..847     +  LTR            5' LTR (truncated) (fragment): truncated 5' long terminal repeat (LTR) from HIV-1
    863..881     +  promoter       T7 promoter: promoter for bacteriophage T7 RNA polymerase
    920..1015    +  CDS            TOMM20 (fragment): TOM20_HUMAN - Also known as KIAA0016. Experimental evidence at protein level: Swiss-Prot protein existence level 1. Central component of the receptor complex responsible for the recognition and translocation of cytosolically synthesized mitochondrial preproteins. Together with TOM22 functions as the transit peptide receptor at the surface of the mitochondrion outer membrane and facilitates the movement of preproteins into the TOM40 translocation pore (By similarity). Required for the translocation across the mitochondrial outer membrane of cytochrome P450 monooxygenases. From Homo sapiens (Hum
   1034..1741    +  CDS            mCherry: mCherry is a basic (constitutively fluorescent) red fluorescent protein published in 2004, derived from Discosoma sp.. It is reported to be a very rapidly-maturing monomer with low acid sensitivity.
   1757..2287    +  CDS            PYL1 (fragment): PYL1_ARATH - Also known as RCAR12. Experimental evidence at protein level: Swiss-Prot protein existence level 1. Receptor for abscisic acid (ABA) required for ABA-mediated responses such as stomatal closure and germination inhibition. Inhibits the activity of group-A protein phosphatases type 2C (PP2Cs) when activated by ABA (PubMed:19407143, PubMed:19855379, PubMed:19893533, PubMed:19898420, PubMed:23844015, PubMed:21658606). Can be activated by both (-)-ABA and (+)-ABA (PubMed:23844015). From Arabidopsis thaliana (Mouse-ear cress).
   2363..3079    +  CDS            EGFP: EGFP is a basic (constitutively fluorescent) green fluorescent protein published in 1996, derived from Aequorea victoria. It is reported to be a rapidly-maturing weak dimer with moderate acid sensitivity.
   3098..3991    +  CDS            ABI1 (fragment): P2C56_ARATH - Experimental evidence at protein level: Swiss-Prot protein existence level 1. Key component and repressor of the abscisic acid (ABA) signaling pathway that regulates numerous ABA responses, such as stomatal closure, osmotic water permeability of the plasma membrane (Pos), drought-induced resistance and rhizogenesis, response to glucose, high light stress, seed germination and inhibition of vegetative growth. During the stomatal closure regulation, modulates the inward calcium-channel permeability as well as the actin reorganization in guard cells in response to ABA. Involved in t
   4032..4256    +  polyA_signal   bGH poly(A) signal: bovine growth hormone polyadenylation signal
   4260..4281    +  promoter       SV40 promoter (fragment): SV40 enhancer and early promoter
   4302..4535    +  rep_origin     f1 ori (fragment) (sequence partly withheld): f1 bacteriophage origin of replication; arrow indicates direction of (+) strand synthesis
   4540..4587    +  protein_bind   FRT: FLP-mediated recombination occurs in the 8-bp core sequence TCTAGAAA (Turan and Bode, 2011). FLP recombinase from the Saccharomyces cerevisiae 2μ plasmid
   4595..5617    +  CDS            HygR: aminoglycoside phosphotransferase from E. coli; aph(4)-Ia; confers resistance to hygromycin
   5627..5752    +  CDS            ble (fragment): BLE_KLEPN - Experimental evidence at protein level: Swiss-Prot protein existence level 1. Binding protein with a strong affinity to the bleomycin family of antibiotics. Binds to CL990; an antimitotic-antibiotic compound. From Klebsiella pneumoniae.
   5747..5868    +  polyA_signal   SV40 poly(A) signal: SV40 polyadenylation signal
   5941..5957    -  protein_bind   lac operator: The lac repressor binds to the lac operator to inhibit transcription in E. coli. This inhibition can be relieved by adding lactose or isopropyl-β-D-thiogalactopyranoside (IPTG). lac repressor encoded by lacI
   5965..5995    -  promoter       lac promoter: promoter for the E. coli lac operon
   6010..6031    -  protein_bind   CAP binding site: CAP binding activates transcription in the presence of cAMP. E. coli catabolite activator protein
   6044..6136    -  CDS            lacI (fragment): lac repressor; lacI; The lac repressor binds to the lac operator to inhibit transcription in E. coli. This inhibition can be relieved by adding lactose or isopropyl-β-D-thiogalactopyranoside (IPTG).
   6319..6907    -  rep_origin     ori: high-copy-number ColE1/pMB1/pBR322/pUC origin of replication
   7078..7938    -  CDS            AmpR: β-lactamase; bla; confers resistance to ampicillin, carbenicillin, and related antibiotics
   7939..8043    -  promoter       AmpR promoter: bla
