[The description below was written by a language model from this plasmid's Addgene catalogue record and pLannotate feature annotations shown in this document.]
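Description:
pPYL-ABI is an 8,074 bp mammalian expression plasmid built on the pcDNA5/FRT backbone and designed as a two-colour cellular colocalization reporter for chemical inducers of proximity (CIPs) based on the plant abscisic acid signalling pair PYL/ABI. In bacteria it is maintained through a high-copy ColE1/pUC-type origin and selected with ampicillin via the β-lactamase gene. The backbone also carries an FRT site placed directly upstream of a hygromycin resistance coding sequence followed by an SV40 polyadenylation signal. In this vector family, that arrangement allows FLP-mediated integration into a genomic FRT site in suitable host cell lines, with hygromycin selection of integrants, although the plasmid can equally be used for transient transfection.

The 3,078 bp insert, assembled by Gibson cloning, is a single open reading frame driven by the CMV enhancer/promoter and terminated by the bGH polyadenylation signal. It encodes an N-terminal fragment of human TOMM20, which serves as an anchor to the mitochondrial outer membrane, fused to mCherry and a fragment of Arabidopsis PYL1. This is followed by a P2A self-cleaving peptide and then EGFP fused to a fragment of Arabidopsis ABI1. The P2A is named in the insert but is not annotated in the feature table. It causes the two fusion proteins to be produced separately from one transcript. The red PYL fusion should therefore mark mitochondria, while the green ABI fusion carries no annotated targeting sequence. Addition of abscisic acid or opabactin induces PYL–ABI dimerization, which would recruit the EGFP signal to the mCherry-labelled mitochondria. This gives a microscopy readout of CIP activity, and the associated work applies it to photoactivatable versions of these hormones.
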