Addgene plasmid #233650: pPYL-ABI
Purpose: Cellular colocalization assay (PYL/ABI) for the CIP OP (opabactin) or the CIP ABA (abscisic acid)
Depositing lab: Richard Wombacher. Depositing organization: Max Planck Institute for Medical Research. Publication: Photoactivatable Plant Hormone-Based Chemical Inducers of Proximity for In Vivo Applications. Poschko P, Berrou CM, Pakari K, Ziegler MJ, Kern C, Koch B, Wittbrodt J, Wombacher R. ACS Chem Biol. 2025 Jan 27. doi: 10.1021/acschembio.4c00592. PubMed 39868662.
Backbone
  Vector backbone: pcDNA5/FRT
  Backbone size w/o insert (bp): 4996
  Total vector size (bp): 8074
  Vector type: Mammalian Expression
  Selectable markers: Hygromycin
Growth in bacteria
  Bacterial resistance: Ampicillin, 100 μg/mL
  Growth temperature: 37°C
  Growth strain: DH5alpha
  Copy number: High Copy
Gene/Insert
  Gene/Insert name: TOMM20-mCherry-PYL-P2A-eGFP-ABI
  Insert size (bp): 3078
  Promoter: CMV
  Cloning method: Gibson Cloning
  Sequencing primers: 5′ CGCAAATGGGCGGTAGGCGTG
Terms and licenses: Academic/Nonprofit Terms; Industry Terms: Not Available to Industry
How to cite: pPYL-ABI was a gift from Richard Wombacher (Addgene plasmid # 233650 ; http://n2t.net/addgene:233650 ; RRID:Addgene_233650)
